>Addgene plasmid #184734 | pX459-homo_PTGS2-4 | addgene full sequence | sequence record 362310 | Addgene Partial NGS Result
GAGGGCCTATTTCCCATGATTCCTTCATATTTGCATATACGATACAAGGCTGTTAGAGAGATAATTGGAA
TTAATTTGACTGTAAACACAAAGATATTAGTACAAAATACGTGACGTAGAAAGTAATAATTTCTTGGGTA
GTTTGCAGTTTTAAAATTATGTTTTAAAATGGACTATCATATGCTTACCGTAACTTGAAAGTATTTCGAT
TTCTTGGCTTTATATATCTTGTGGAAAGGACGAAACACCGGATACTTTCTGTACTGCGGGGTTTTAGAGC
TAGAAATAGCAAGTTAAAATAAGGCTAGTCCGTTATCAACTTGAAAAAGTGGCACCGAGTCGGTGCTTTT
TTGTTTTAGAGCTAGAAATAGCAAGTTAAAATAAGGCTAGTCCGTTTTTAGCGCGTGCGCCAATTCTGCA
GACAAATGGCTCTAGAGGTACCCGTTACATAACTTACGGTAAATGGCCCGCCTGGCTGACCGCCCAACGA
CCCCCGCCCATTGACGTCAATAGTAACGCCAATAGGGACTTTCCATTGACGTCAATGGGTGGAGTATTTA
CGGTAAACTGCCCACTTGGCAGTACATCAAGTGTATCATATGCCAAGTACGCCCCCTATTGACGTCAATG
ACGGTAAATGGCCCGCCTGGCATTGTGCCCAGTACATGACCTTATGGGACTTTCCTACTTGGCAGTACAT
CTACGTATTAGTCATCGCTATTACCATGGTCGAGGTGAGCCCCACGTTCTGCTTCACTCTCCCCATCTCC
CCCCCCTCCCCACCCCCAATTTTGTATTTATTTATTTTTTAATTATTTTGTGCAGCGATGGGGGCGGGGG
GGGGGGGGGGGCGCGCGCCRGGSGGGGSGGGGSGGGGSGRGGGGSGGGGSGGGGSGAGGCGGAGAGGTGC
GGCGGCAGCCAATCAGAGCGGCGCGCTCCGAAAGTTTCCTTTTATGGCGAGGCGGCGGCGGCGGCGGCCC
TATAAAAAGCGAAGCGCGCGGCGGGCGGGAGTCGCTGCGCGCTGCCTTCGCCCCGTGCCCCGCTCCGCCG
CCGCCTCGCGCCGCCCGCCCCGGCTCTGACTGACCGCGTTACTCCCACAGGTGAGCGGGCGGGACGGCCC
TTCTCCTCCGGGCTGTAATTAGCTGAGCAAGAGGTAAGGGTTTAAGGGATGGTTGGTTGGTGGGGTATTA
ATGTTTAATTACCTGGAGCACCTGCCTGAAATCACTTTTTTTCAGGTTGGACCGGTGCCACCATGGACTA
TAAGGACCACGACGGAGACTACAAGGATCATGATATTGATTACAAAGACGATGACGATAAGATGGCCCCA
AAGAAGAAGCGGAAGGTCGGTATCCACGGAGTCCCAGCAGCCGACAAGAAGTACAGCATCGGCCTGGACA
TCGGCACCAACTCTGTGGGCTGGGCCGTGATCACCGACGAGTACAAGGTGCCCAGCAAGAAATTCAAGGT
GCTGGGCAACACCGACCGGCACAGCATCAAGAAGAACCTGATCGGAGCCCTGCTGTTCGACAGCGGCGAA
ACAGCCGAGGCCACCCGGCTGAAGAGAACCGCCAGAAGAAGATACACCAGACGGAAGAACCGGATCTGCT
ATCTGCAAGAGATCTTCAGCAACGAGATGGCCAAGGTGGACGACAGCTTCTTCCACAGACTGGAAGAGTC
CTTCCTGGTGGAAGAGGATAAGAAGCACGAGCGGCACCCCATCTTCGGCAACATCGTGGACGAGGTGGCC
TACCACGAGAAGTACCCCACCATCTACCACCTGAGAAAGAAACTGGTGGACAGCACCGACAAGGCCGACC
TGCGGCTGATCTATCTGGCCCTGGCCCACATGATCAAGTTCCGGGGCCACTTCCTGATCGAGGGCGACCT
GAACCCCGACAACAGCGACGTGGACAAGCTGTTCATCCAGCTGGTGCAGACCTACAACCAGCTGTTCGAG
GAAAACCCCATCAACGCCAGCGGCGTGGACGCCAAGGCCATCCTGTCTGCCAGACTGAGCAAGAGCAGAC
GGCTGGAAAATCTGATCGCCCAGCTGCCCGGCGAGAAGAAGAATGGCCTGTTCGGAAACCTGATTGCCCT
GAGCCTGGGCCTGACCCCCAACTTCAAGAGCAACTTCGACCTGGCCGAGGATGCCAAACTGCAGCTGAGC
AAGGACACCTACGACGACGACCTGGACAACCTGCTGGCCCAGATCGGCGACCAGTACGCCGACCTGTTTC
TGGCCGCCAAGAACCTGTCCGACGCCATCCTGCTGAGCGACATCCTGAGAGTGAACACCGAGATCACCAA
GGCCCCCCTGAGCGCCTCTATGATCAAGAGATACGACGAGCACCACCAGGACCTGACCCTGCTGAAAGCT
CTCGTGCGGCAGCAGCTGCCTGAGAAGTACAAAGAGATTTTCTTCGACCAGAGCAAGAACGGCTACGCCG
GCTACATTGACGGCGGAGCCAGCCAGGAAGAGTTCTACAAGTTCATCAAGCCCATCCTGGAAAAGATGGA
CGGCACCGAGGAACTGCTCGTGAAGCTGAACAGAGAGGACCTGCTGCGGAAGCAGCGGACCTTCGACAAC
GGCAGCATCCCCCACCAGATCCACCTGGGAGAGCTGCACGCCATTCTGCGGCGGCAGGAAGATTTTTACC
CATTCCTGAAGGACAACCGGGAAAAGATCGAGAAGATCCTGACCTTCCGCATCCCCTACTACGTGGGCCC
TCTGGCCAGGGGAAACAGCAGATTCGCCTGGATGACCAGAAAGAGCGAGGAAACCATCACCCCCTGGAAC
TTCGAGGAAGTGGTGGACAAGGGCGCTTCCGCCCAGAGCTTCATCGAGCGGATGACCAACTTCGATAAGA
ACCTGCCCAACGAGAAGGTGCTGCCCAAGCACAGCCTGCTGTACGAGTACTTCACCGTGTATAACGAGCT
GACCAAAGTGAAATACGTGACCGAGGGAATGAGAAAGCCCGCCTTCCTGAGCGGCGAGCAGAAAAAGGCC
ATCGTGGACCTGCTGTTCAAGACCAACCGGAAAGTGACCGTGAAGCAGCTGAAAGAGGACTACTTCAAGA
AAATCGAGTGCTTCGACTCCGTGGAAATCTCCGGCGTGGAAGATCGGTTCAACGCCTCCCTGGGCACATA
CCACGATCTGCTGAAAATTATCAAGGACAAGGACTTCCTGGACAATGAGGAAAACGAGGACATTCTGGAA
GATATCGTGCTGACCCTGACACTGTTTGAGGACAGAGAGATGATCGAGGAACGGCTGAAAACCTATGCCC
ACCTGTTCGACGACAAAGTGATGAAGCAGCTGAAGCGGCGGAGATACACCGGCTGGGGCAGGCTGAGCCG
GAAGCTGATCAACGGCATCCGGGACAAGCAGTCCGGCAAGACAATCCTGGATTTCCTGAAGTCCGACGGC
TTCGCCAACAGAAACTTCATGCAGCTGATCCACGACGACAGCCTGACCTTTAAAGAGGACATCCAGAAAG
CCCAGGTGTCCGGCCAGGGCGATAGCCTGCACGAGCACATTGCCAATCTGGCCGGCAGCCCCGCCATTAA
GAAGGGCATCCTGCAGACAGTGAAGGTGGTGGACGAGCTCGTGAAAGTGATGGGCCGGCACAAGCCCGAG
AACATCGTGATCGAAATGGCCAGAGAGAACCAGACCACCCAGAAGGGACAGAAGAACAGCCGCGAGAGAA
TGAAGCGGATCGAAGAGGGCATCAAAGAGCTGGGCAGCCAGATCCTGAAAGAACACCCCGTGGAAAACAC
CCAGCTGCAGAACGAGAAGCTGTACCTGTACTACCTGCAGAATGGGCGGGATATGTACGTGGACCAGGAA
CTGGACATCAACCGGCTGTCCGACTACGATGTGGACCATATCGTGCCTCAGAGCTTTCTGAAGGACGACT
CCATCGACAACAAGGTGCTGACCAGAAGCGACAAGAACCGGGGCAAGAGCGACAACGTGCCCTCCGAAGA
GGTCGTGAAGAAGATGAAGAACTACTGGCGGCAGCTGCTGAACGCCAAGCTGATTACCCAGAGAAAGTTC
GACAATCTGACCAAGGCCGAGAGAGGCGGCCTGAGCGAACTGGATAAGGCCGGCTTCATCAAGAGACAGC
TGGTGGAAACCCGGCAGATCACAAAGCACGTGGCACAGATCCTGGACTCCCGGATGAACACTAAGTACGA
CGAGAATGACAAGCTGATCCGGGAAGTGAAAGTGATCACCCTGAAGTCCAAGCTGGTGTCCGATTTCCGG
AAGGATTTCCAGTTTTACAAAGTGCGCGAGATCAACAACTACCACCACGCCCACGACGCCTACCTGAACG
CCGTCGTGGGAACCGCCCTGATCAAAAAGTACCCTAAGCTGGAAAGCGAGTTCGTGTACGGCGACTACAA
GGTGTACGACGTGCGGAAGATGATCGCCAAGAGCGAGCAGGAAATCGGCAAGGCTACCGCCAAGTACTTC
TTCTACAGCAACATCATGAACTTTTTCAAGACCGAGATTACCCTGGCCAACGGCGAGATCCGGAAGCGGC
CTCTGATCGAGACAAACGGCGAAACCGGGGAGATCGTGTGGGATAAGGGCCGGGATTTTGCCACCGTGCG
GAAAGTGCTGAGCATGCCCCAAGTGAATATCGTGAAAAAGACCGAGGTGCAGACAGGCGGCTTCAGCAAA
GAGTCTATCCTGCCCAAGAGGAACAGCGATAAGCTGATCGCCAGAAAGAAGGACTGGGACCCTAAGAAGT
ACGGCGGCTTCGACAGCCCCACCGTGGCCTATTCTGTGCTGGTGGTGGCCAAAGTGGAAAAGGGCAAGTC
CAAGAAACTGAAGAGTGTGAAAGAGCTGCTGGGGATCACCATCATGGAAAGAAGCAGCTTCGAGAAGAAT
CCCATCGACTTTCTGGAAGCCAAGGGCTACAAAGAAGTGAAAAAGGACCTGATCATCAAGCTGCCTAAGT
ACTCCCTGTTCGAGCTGGAAAACGGCCGGAAGAGAATGCTGGCCTCTGCCGGCGAACTGCAGAAGGGAAA
CGAACTGGCCCTGCCCTCCAAATATGTGAACTTCCTGTACCTGGCCAGCCACTATGAGAAGCTGAAGGGC
TCCCCCGAGGATAATGAGCAGAAACAGCTGTTTGTGGAACAGCACAAGCACTACCTGGACGAGATCATCG
AGCAGATCAGCGAGTTCTCCAAGAGAGTGATCCTGGCCGACGCTAATCTGGACAAAGTGCTGTCCGCCTA
CAACAAGCACCGGGATAAGCCCATCAGAGAGCAGGCCGAGAATATCATCCACCTGTTTACCCTGACCAAT
CTGGGAGCCCCTGCCGCCTTCAAGTACTTTGACACCACCATCGACCGGAAGAGGTACACCAGCACCAAAG
AGGTGCTGGACGCCACCCTGATCCACCAGAGCATCACCGGCCTGTACGAGACACGGATCGACCTGTCTCA
GCTGGGAGGCGACAAAAGGCCGGCGGCCACGAAAAAGGCCGGCCAGGCAAAAAAGAAAAAGGAATTCGGC
AGTGGAGAGGGCAGAGGAAGTCTGCTAACATGCGGTGACGTCGAGGAGAATCCTGGCCCAATGACCGAGT
ACAAGCCCACGGTGCGCCTCGCCACCCGCGACGACGTCCCCAGGGCCGTACGCACCCTCGCCGCCGCGTT
CGCCGACTACCCCGCCACGCGCCACACCGTCGATCCGGACCGCCACATCGAGCGGGTCACCGAGCTGCAA
GAACTCTTCCTCACGCGCGTCGGGCTCGACATCGGCAAGGTGTGGGTCGCGGACGACGGCGCCGCGGTGG
CGGTCTGGACCACGCCGGAGAGCGTCGAAGCGGGGGCGGTGTTCGCCGAGATCGGCCCGCGCATGGCCGA
GTTGAGCGGTTCCCGGCTGGCCGCGCAGCAACAGATGGAAGGCCTCCTGGCGCCGCACCGGCCCAAGGAG
CCCGCGTGGTTCCTGGCCACCGTCGGCGTCTCGCCCGACCACCAGGGCAAGGGTCTGGGCAGCGCCGTCG
TGCTCCCCGGAGTGGAGGCGGCCGAGCGCGCCGGGGTGCCCGCCTTCCTGGAGACCTCCGCGCCCCACAA
CCTCCCCTTCTACGAGCGGCTCGGCTTCACCGTCACCGCCGACGTCGAGGTGCCCGAAGGACCGCGCACC
TGGTGCATGACCCGCAAGCCCGGTGCCTGAGAATTCTAACTAGAGCTCGCTGATCAGCCTCGACTGTGCC
TTCTAGTTGCCAGCCATCTGTTGTTTGCCCCTCCCCCGTGCCTTCCTTGACCCTGGAAGGTGCCACTCCC
ACTGTCCTTTCCTAATAAAATGAGGAAATTGCATCGCATTGTCTGAGTAGGTGTCATTCTATTCTGGGGG
GTGGGGTGGGGCAGGACAGCAAGGGGGAGGATTGGGAAGAGAATAGCAGGCATGCTGGGGAGCGGCCGCA
GGAACCCCTAGTGATGGAGTTGGCCACTCCCTCTCTGCGCGCTCGCTCGCTCACTGAGGCCGGGCGACCA
AAGGTCGCCCGACGCCCGGGCTTTGCCCGGGCGGCCTCAGTGAGCGAGCGAGCGCGCAGCTGCCTGCAGG
GGCGCCTGATGCGGTATTTTCTCCTTACGCATCTGTGCGGTATTTCACACCGCATA
[95 nt withheld, positions 6637-6731]
T
[46 nt withheld, positions 6733-6778]
C
[141 nt withheld, positions 6780-6920]
CCTTTGACGTTGGAGTCCACGTTCTTT
[37 nt withheld, positions 6948-6984]
ACTCTATCTCGGGCTATTCTTTTGATTTATAAGGGATTTTGCCGATTTCGGTCTATTGGTTAAAAAATGA
GCTGATTTAACAAAAATTTAACGCGAATTTTAACAAAATATTAACGTTTACAATTTTATGGTGCACTCTC
AGTACAATCTGCTCTGATGCCGCATAGTTAAGCCAGCCCCGACACCCGCCAACACCCGCTGACGCGCCCT
GACGGGCTTGTCTGCTCCCGGCATCCGCTTACAGACAAGCTGTGACCGTCTCCGGGAGCTGCATGTGTCA
GAGGTTTTCACCGTCATCACCGAAACGCGCGAGACGAAAGGGCCTCGTGATACGCCTATTTTTATAGGTT
AATGTCATGATAATAATGGTTTCTTAGACGTCAGGTGGCACTTTTCGGGGAAATGTGCGCGGAACCCCTA
TTTGTTTATTTTTCTAAATACATTCAAATATGTATCCGCTCATGAGACAATAACCCTGATAAATGCTTCA
ATAATATTGAAAAAGGAAGAGTATGAGTATTCAACATTTCCGTGTCGCCCTTATTCCCTTTTTTGCGGCA
TTTTGCCTTCCTGTTTTTGCTCACCCAGAAACGCTGGTGAAAGTAAAAGATGCTGAAGATCAGTTGGGTG
CACGAGTGGGTTACATCGAACTGGATCTCAACAGCGGTAAGATCCTTGAGAGTTTTCGCCCCGAAGAACG
TTTTCCAATGATGAGCACTTTTAAAGTTCTGCTATGTGGCGCGGTATTATCCCGTATTGACGCCGGGCAA
GAGCAACTCGGTCGCCGCATACACTATTCTCAGAATGACTTGGTTGAGTACTCACCAGTCACAGAAAAGC
ATCTTACGGATGGCATGACAGTAAGAGAATTATGCAGTGCTGCCATAACCATGAGTGATAACACTGCGGC
CAACTTACTTCTGACAACGATCGGAGGACCGAAGGAGCTAACCGCTTTTTTGCACAACATGGGGGATCAT
GTAACTCGCCTTGATCGTTGGGAACCGGAGCTGAATGAAGCCATACCAAACGACGAGCGTGACACCACGA
TGCCTGTAGCAATGGCAACAACGTTGCGCAAACTATTAACTGGCGAACTACTTACTCTAGCTTCCCGGCA
ACAATTAATAGACTGGATGGAGGCGGATAAAGTTGCAGGACCACTTCTGCGCTCGGCCCTTCCGGCTGGC
TGGTTTATTGCTGATAAATCTGGAGCCGGTGAGCGTGGAAGCCGCGGTATCATTGCAGCACTGGGGCCAG
ATGGTAAGCCCTCCCGTATCGTAGTTATCTACACGACGGGGAGTCAGGCAACTATGGATGAACGAAATAG
ACAGATCGCTGAGATAGGTGCCTCACTGATTAAGCATTGGTAACTGTCAGACCAAGTTTACTCATATATA
CTTTAGATTGATTTAAAACTTCATTTTTAATTTAAAAGGATCTAGGTGAAGATCCTTTTTGATAATCTCA
TGACCAAAATCCCTTAACGTGAGTTTTCGTTCCACTGAGCGTCAGACCCCGTAGAAAAGATCAAAGGATC
TTCTTGAGATCCTTTTTTTCTGCGCGTAATCTGCTGCTTGCAAACAAAAAAACCACCGCTACCAGCGGTG
GTTTGTTTGCCGGATCAAGAGCTACCAACTCTTTTTCCGAAGGTAACTGGCTTCAGCAGAGCGCAGATAC
CAAATACTGTTCTTCTAGTGTAGCCGTAGTTAGGCCACCACTTCAAGAACTCTGTAGCACCGCCTACATA
CCTCGCTCTGCTAATCCTGTTACCAGTGGCTGCTGCCAGTGGCGATAAGTCGTGTCTTACCGGGTTGGAC
TCAAGACGATAGTTACCGGATAAGGCGCAGCGGTCGGGCTGAACGGGGGGTTCGTGCACACAGCCCAGCT
TGGAGCGAACGACCTACACCGAACTGAGATACCTACAGCGTGAGCTATGAGAAAGCGCCACGCTTCCCGA
AGGGAGAAAGGCGGACAGGTATCCGGTAAGCGGCAGGGTCGGAACAGGAGAGCGCACGAGGGAGCTTCCA
GGGGGAAACGCCTGGTATCTTTATAGTCCTGTCGGGTTTCGCCACCTCTGACTTGAGCGTCGATTTTTGT
GATGCTCGTCAGGGGGGCGGAGCCTATGGAAAAACGCCAGCAACGCGGCCTTTTTACGGTTCCTGGCCTT
TTGCTGGCCTTTTGCTCACATGT
Features (pLannotate 1.2.2; 19 found; start..end, strand, type, name):
      1..241     +  promoter       U6 promoter: RNA polymerase III promoter for human U6 snRNA
    271..346     +  misc_RNA       gRNA scaffold: guide RNA scaffold for the Streptococcus pyogenes CRISPR/Cas9 system
    353..396     +  misc_RNA       gRNA scaffold (fragment): guide RNA scaffold for the Streptococcus pyogenes CRISPR/Cas9 system
    443..728     +  enhancer       CMV enhancer: human cytomegalovirus immediate early enhancer; contains an 18-bp deletion relative to the standard CMV enhancer
    730..1007    +  promoter       chicken β-actin promoter: No description available
   1008..1235    +  intron         hybrid intron: hybrid between chicken β-actin (CBA) and minute virus of mice (MMV) introns (Gray et al., 2011)
   1373..2974    +  CDS            Cas9(N): N-terminal portion of Streptococcus pyogenes Cas9 (Zetsche et al., 2015)
   2975..5473    +  CDS            Cas9(C): C-terminal portion of Streptococcus pyogenes Cas9 (Zetsche et al., 2015)
   5474..5521    +  CDS            nucleoplasmin NLS: bipartite nuclear localization signal from nucleoplasmin
   5591..6190    +  CDS            PuroR (fragment): puromycin N-acetyltransferase; pac from Streptomyces; confers resistance to puromycin
   6224..6335    +  polyA_signal   bGH poly(A) signal: bovine growth hormone polyadenylation signal
   6440..6580    +  repeat_region  AAV2 ITR: inverted terminal repeat of adeno-associated virus serotype 2 inverted
   6585..6636    -  misc_feature   bom (fragment): basis of mobility region from pBR322
   6655..7110    +  rep_origin     f1 ori (sequence partly withheld): f1 bacteriophage origin of replication; arrow indicates direction of (+) strand synthesis
   7111..7160    -  misc_feature   bom (fragment): basis of mobility region from pBR322
   7262..7297    -  CDS            rop (fragment): Rop protein, which maintains plasmids at low copy number; rop
   7392..7496    +  promoter       AmpR promoter: bla
   7497..8357    +  CDS            AmpR: β-lactamase; bla; confers resistance to ampicillin, carbenicillin, and related antibiotics
   8528..9116    +  rep_origin     ori: high-copy-number ColE1/pMB1/pBR322/pUC origin of replication
