[The description below was written by a language model from this plasmid's Addgene catalogue record and pLannotate feature annotations shown in this document.]
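Description:
pX459-homo_PTGS2-4 is an all-in-one CRISPR/Cas9 knockout plasmid built on the pX459 backbone. It carries a guide RNA directed against the human PTGS2 gene, which encodes cyclooxygenase-2 (COX2), and the stated purpose is COX2 knockout in HeLa cells. The catalogue lists the vector at about 9 kb, and the annotated sequence record is 9,177 nt. In bacteria it is maintained through a high-copy ColE1/pUC-type origin and selected with ampicillin via the β-lactamase (AmpR) cassette. An f1 phage origin is also present, and short fragments annotated as bom and rop appear to be backbone remnants.

The payload consists of two expression units. A human U6 RNA polymerase III promoter drives the single guide RNA, with the synthetic target-specific spacer lying in the short gap between the promoter and the Streptococcus pyogenes gRNA scaffold. A partial second scaffold annotation sits immediately downstream. The second unit uses a hybrid CMV enhancer/chicken β-actin promoter with a hybrid intron to express S. pyogenes Cas9, which the annotation tool splits into contiguous N- and C-terminal portions. Cas9 is followed by a nucleoplasmin nuclear localization signal. The puromycin N-acetyltransferase coding sequence lies downstream in the same transcription unit, ahead of a bGH polyadenylation signal, so transfected mammalian cells can be enriched with puromycin. The element linking Cas9 to PuroR is not annotated in the table. A single AAV2 inverted terminal repeat follows the poly(A) signal, a leftover of the backbone lineage rather than a functional packaging arrangement.

After transfection, Cas9 and the guide are co-expressed from the one plasmid to cut the PTGS2 locus, and error-prone repair disrupts the gene. The "-4" in the name may mark one of several PTGS2 guides, but the record does not say so.
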