Addgene plasmid #184734: pX459-homo_PTGS2-4
Purpose: COX2-KO in HeLa
Depositing lab: Michiyuki Matsuda. Publication: Calcium transients trigger switch-like discharge of prostaglandin E(2) in an extracellular signal-regulated kinase-dependent manner. Watabe T, Yamahira S, Takakura K, Thumkeo D, Narumiya S, Matsuda M, Terai K. eLife. 2024 Jan 26;12:RP86727. doi: 10.7554/eLife.86727. PubMed 38276879.
Backbone
  Vector backbone: pX459
  Backbone size w/o insert (bp): 9000
  Total vector size (bp): 9000
  Vector type: CRISPR
  Selectable markers: Puromycin
Growth in bacteria
  Bacterial resistance: Ampicillin, 100 μg/mL
  Growth temperature: 37°C
  Growth strain: DH5alpha
  Copy number: Unknown
Gene/Insert
  Gene/Insert name: A gRNA targeting the human COX2 gene.
  Species: Synthetic
Terms and licenses: Academic/Nonprofit Terms; Industry Terms: Not Available to Industry
How to cite: pX459-homo_PTGS2-4 was a gift from Michiyuki Matsuda (Addgene plasmid # 184734 ; http://n2t.net/addgene:184734 ; RRID:Addgene_184734)
